Addgene plasmid #96891: TOP-H2B-YFP-DD
Purpose: Reporter to monitor translation of 5'TOP mRNA
Depositing lab: Tobias Meyer. Depositing organization: Stanford University. Publication: Parallel measurement of dynamic changes in translation rates in single cells. Han K, Jaimovich A, Dey G, Ruggero D, Meyuhas O, Sonenberg N, Meyer T. Nat Methods. 2014 Jan;11(1):86-93. doi: 10.1038/nmeth.2729. Epub 2013 Nov 10. PubMed 24213167.
Backbone
  Vector backbone: CSII-EF-MCS
  Vector type: Mammalian Expression, Lentiviral
Growth in bacteria
  Bacterial resistance: Ampicillin, 100 μg/mL
  Growth temperature: 37°C
  Growth strain: NEB Stable
  Copy number: Unknown
Gene/Insert
  Gene/Insert name: TOP-H2B-YFP-DD
Terms and licenses: Academic/Nonprofit Terms; Industry Terms: Not Available to Industry
How to cite: TOP-H2B-YFP-DD was a gift from Tobias Meyer (Addgene plasmid # 96891 ; http://n2t.net/addgene:96891 ; RRID:Addgene_96891)
