[The description below was written by a language model from this plasmid's Addgene catalogue record and pLannotate feature annotations shown in this document.]
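Description:
TOP-H2B-YFP-DD is a lentiviral mammalian expression plasmid built on the CSII-EF-MCS backbone and designed as a fluorescent reporter for translation of 5'TOP mRNAs. It is propagated in E. coli through a high-copy ColE1/pUC-type origin with ampicillin selection (AmpR). The backbone also carries an f1 origin and a Zeocin/bleomycin resistance gene (BleoR) driven by tandem SV40 and EM7 promoters, which lies outside the viral transfer region. Viral genomic RNA is transcribed from a CMV enhancer/promoter fused to a truncated HIV-1 5' LTR. This is followed by the Ψ packaging signal with a gag fragment, the RRE for Rev-dependent nuclear export, and the cPPT/CTS. A truncated LTR annotation downstream of the payload, followed by a bGH polyadenylation signal, closes the transfer cassette. The nef annotation there probably reflects residual HIV-1 sequence flanking the 3' LTR rather than an intended gene.

The payload sits downstream of the EF-1α promoter and encodes a fusion of human histone H2B, EYFP and E. coli dihydrofolate reductase, followed by a short SV40 large T antigen fragment and a WPRE that enhances transcript expression. H2B concentrates the signal on chromatin in the nucleus, which simplifies single-cell image quantification. The "DD" in the name presumably refers to the ecDHFR module acting as a destabilizing domain, which in such systems degrades the protein unless a stabilizing ligand is present, so that fluorescence accumulation can report newly made protein. The 5'TOP element implied by the name is not separately annotated, and the record does not state its source or position. The stated use is monitoring translation of 5'TOP mRNA in cells.
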