Features (pLannotate 1.2.2; 33 found; start..end, strand, type, name):
      1..1163    +  promoter       EF-1α promoter: strong constitutive promoter for human elongation factor EF-1α
   1177..1216    +  misc_feature   MCS (fragment): multiple cloning site
   1221..1598    +  CDS            H2B: human histone H2B; HIST1H2BJ
   1605..2318    +  CDS            EYFP: EYFP is a basic (constitutively fluorescent) green/yellow fluorescent protein published in 1996, derived from Aequorea victoria. It is reported to be a very rapidly-maturing weak dimer with high acid sensitivity.
   2324..2797    +  CDS            ecDHFR: E. coli dihydrofolate reductase; folA
   2823..2906    +  CDS            large T antigen (fragment): large T antigen from SV40 (simian virus 40)
   2955..3543    +  misc_feature   WPRE: woodchuck hepatitis virus posttranscriptional regulatory element
   3468..4055    +  CDS            nef: NEF_HV112 - Experimental evidence at protein level: Swiss-Prot protein existence level 1. Extracellular Nef protein targets CD4(+) T-lymphocytes for apoptosis by interacting with CXCR4 surface receptors. From Human immunodeficiency virus type 1 group M subtype B (isolate PCV12) (HIV-1).
   4062..4242    +  LTR            5' LTR (truncated): truncated 5' long terminal repeat (LTR) from HIV-1
   4274..4498    +  polyA_signal   bGH poly(A) signal: bovine growth hormone polyadenylation signal
   4502..4523    +  promoter       SV40 promoter (fragment): SV40 enhancer and early promoter
   4544..4972    +  rep_origin     f1 ori (sequence partly withheld): f1 bacteriophage origin of replication; arrow indicates direction of (+) strand synthesis
   4986..5315    +  promoter       SV40 promoter: SV40 enhancer and early promoter
   5363..5410    +  promoter       EM7 promoter: synthetic bacterial promoter&nbsp
   5429..5803    +  CDS            BleoR: antibiotic-binding protein; Sh ble from Streptoalloteichus hindustanus; confers resistance to bleomycin, phleomycin, and Zeocin™
   5813..5938    +  CDS            ble (fragment): BLE_KLEPN - Experimental evidence at protein level: Swiss-Prot protein existence level 1. Binding protein with a strong affinity to the bleomycin family of antibiotics. Binds to CL990; an antimitotic-antibiotic compound. From Klebsiella pneumoniae.
   5933..6054    +  polyA_signal   SV40 poly(A) signal: SV40 polyadenylation signal
   6125..6147    -  protein_bind   lac operator (fragment): The lac repressor binds to the lac operator to inhibit transcription in E. coli. This inhibition can be relieved by adding lactose or isopropyl-β-D-thiogalactopyranoside (IPTG). lac repressor encoded by lacI
   6151..6181    -  promoter       lac promoter: promoter for the E. coli lac operon
   6196..6217    -  protein_bind   CAP binding site: CAP binding activates transcription in the presence of cAMP. E. coli catabolite activator protein
   6230..6322    -  CDS            lacI (fragment): lac repressor; lacI; The lac repressor binds to the lac operator to inhibit transcription in E. coli. This inhibition can be relieved by adding lactose or isopropyl-β-D-thiogalactopyranoside (IPTG).
   6505..7093    -  rep_origin     ori: high-copy-number ColE1/pMB1/pBR322/pUC origin of replication
   7264..8124    -  CDS            AmpR: β-lactamase; bla; confers resistance to ampicillin, carbenicillin, and related antibiotics
   8125..8229    -  promoter       AmpR promoter: bla
   8288..8340    -  misc_feature   bom (fragment): basis of mobility region from pBR322
   8495..8874    +  enhancer       CMV enhancer: human cytomegalovirus immediate early enhancer
   8875..9074    +  promoter       CMV promoter: human cytomegalovirus (CMV) immediate early promoter
   9092..9272    +  LTR            5' LTR (truncated): truncated 5' long terminal repeat (LTR) from HIV-1
   9319..9444    +  misc_feature   HIV-1 Ψ: packaging signal of human immunodeficiency virus type 1
   9428..9766    +  CDS            HIV-1 gag (fragment): gag protein from human immunodeficiency virus 1; gag
   9936..10169   +  misc_feature   RRE: The Rev response element (RRE) of HIV-1 allows for Rev-dependent mRNA export from the nucleus to the cytoplasm.
  10546..10646   +  CDS            Rev (fragment): human immunodeficiency virus 1 (HIV-1) Rev protein; rev; enhances nuclear export of unspliced and incompletely spliced viral mRNAs
  10672..10789   +  misc_feature   cPPT/CTS: central polypurine tract and central termination sequence of HIV-1
>Addgene plasmid #96891 | TOP-H2B-YFP-DD | addgene full sequence | sequence record 190095 | Addgene NGS Result
GGCTCCGGTGCCCGTCAGTGGGCAGAGCGCACATCGCCCACAGTCCCCGAGAAGTTGGGGGGAGGGGTCG
GCAATTGAACCGGTGCCTAGAGAAGGTGGCGCGGGGTAAACTGGGAAAGTGATGTCGTGTACTGGCTCCG
CCTTTTTCCCGAGGGTGGGGGAGAACCGTATATAAGTGCAGTAGTCGCCGTGAACGTTCTTTTTCGCAAC
GGGTTTGCCGCCAGAACACAGGTAAGTGCCGTGTGTGGTTCCCGCGGGCCTGGCCTCTTTACGGGTTATG
GCCCTTGCGTGCCTTGAATTACTTCCACCTGGCTCCAGTACGTGATTCTTGATCCCGAGCTGGAGCCAGG
GGCGGGCCTTGCGCTTTAGGAGCCCCTTCGCCTCGTGCTTGAGTTGAGGCCTGGCCTGGGCGCTGGGGCC
GCCGCGTGCGAATCTGGTGGCACCTTCGCGCCTGTCTCGCTGCTTTCGATAAGTCTCTAGCCATTTAAAA
TTTTTGATGACCTGCTGCGACGCTTTTTTTCTGGCAAGATAGTCTTGTAAATGCGGGCCAGGATCTGCAC
ACTGGTATTTCGGTTTTTGGGGCCGCGGGCGGCGACGGGGCCCGTGCGTCCCAGCGCACATGTTCGGCGA
GGCGGGGCCTGCGAGCGCGGCCACCGAGAATCGGACGGGGGTAGTCTCAAGCTGGCCGGCCTGCTCTGGT
GCCTGGCCTCGCGCCGCCGTGTATCGCCCCGCCCTGGGCGGCAAGGCTGGCCCGGTCGGCACCAGTTGCG
TGAGCGGAAAGATGGCCGCTTCCCGGCCCTGCTCCAGGGGGCTCAAAATGGAGGACGCGGCGCTCGGGAG
AGCGGGCGGGTGAGTCACCCACACAAAGGAAAGGGGCCTTTCCGTCCTCAGCCGTCGCTTCATGTGACTC
CACGGAGTACCGGGCGCCGTCCAGGCACCTCGATTAGTTCTGGAGCTTTTGGAGTACGTCGTCTTTAGGT
TGGGGGGAGGGGTTTTATGCGATGGAGTTTCCCCACACTGAGTGGGTGGAGACTGAAGTTAGGCCAGCTT
GGCACTTGATGTAATTCTCCTTGGAATTTGCCCTTTTTGAGTTTGGATCTTGGTTCATTCTCAAGCCTCA
GACAGTGGTTCAAAGTTTTTTTCTTCCATTTCAGGTGTCGTGAACACGCTACCGGTCTCGAGCTCAAGCT
TCGAATTCTGCAGTCGACGGTACCGCCACCATGCCAGAGCCAGCGAAGTCTGCTCCCGCCCCGAAAAAGG
GCTCCAAGAAGGCGGTGACTAAGGCGCAGAAGAAAGGCGGCAAGAAGCGCAAGCGCAGCCGCAAGGAGAG
CTATTCCATCTATGTGTACAAGGTTCTGAAGCAGGTCCACCCTGACACCGGCATTTCGTCCAAGGCCATG
GGCATCATGAATTCGTTTGTGAACGACATTTTCGAGCGCATCGCAGGTGAGGCTTCCCGCCTGGCGCATT
ACAACAAGCGCTCGACCATCACCTCCAGGGAGATCCAGACGGCCGTGCGCCTGCTGCTGCCTGGGGAGTT
GGCCAAGCACGCCGTGTCCGAGGGTACTAAGGCCATCACCAAGTACACCAGCGCTAAGGATCCAGTGAGC
AAGGGCGAGGAGCTGTTCACCGGGGTGGTGCCCATCCTGGTCGAGCTGGACGGCGACGTAAACGGCCACA
AGTTCAGCGTGTCCGGCGAGGGCGAGGGCGATGCCACCTACGGCAAGCTGACCCTGAAGTTCATCTGCAC
CACCGGCAAGCTGCCCGTGCCCTGGCCCACCCTCGTGACCACCTTCGGCTACGGCCTGCAGTGCTTCGCC
CGCTACCCCGACCACATGAAGCAGCACGACTTCTTCAAGTCCGCCATGCCCGAAGGCTACGTCCAGGAGC
GCACCATCTTCTTCAAGGACGACGGCAACTACAAGACCCGCGCCGAGGTGAAGTTCGAGGGCGACACCCT
GGTGAACCGCATCGAGCTGAAGGGCATCGACTTCAAGGAGGACGGCAACATCCTGGGGCACAAGCTGGAG
TACAACTACAACAGCCACAACGTCTATATCATGGCCGACAAGCAGAAGAACGGCATCAAGGTGAACTTCA
AGATCCGCCACAACATCGAGGACGGCAGCGTGCAGCTCGCCGACCACTACCAGCAGAACACCCCCATCGG
CGACGGCCCCGTGCTGCTGCCCGACAACCACTACCTGAGCTACCAGTCCGCCCTGAGCAAAGACCCCAAC
GAGAAGCGCGATCACATGGTCCTGCTGGAGTTCGTGACCGCCGCCGGGATCACTCTCGGCATGGACGAGC
TGTACAAGCTCGAGATCAGTCTGATTGCGGCGTTAGCGGTAGATCACGTTATCGGCATGGAAACCGTCAT
GCCGTGGAACCTGCCTGCCGATCTCGCCTGGTTTAAACGCAACACCTTAAATAAACCCGTGATTATGGGC
CGCCATACCTGGGAATCAATCGGTCGTCCGTTGCCAGGACGCAAAAATATTATCCTCAGCAGTCAACCGA
GTACGGACGATCGCGTAACGTGGGTGAAGTCGGTGGATGAAGCCATCGCGGCGTGTGGTGACGTACCAGA
AATCATGGTTATTGGCGGCGGTCGCGTTTATGAACAGTTCTTGCCAAAAGCGCAAAAACTGTATCTGACG
CATATCGACGCAGAAGTGGAAGGCGACACCCATTTCCCGGATTACGAGCCGGATGACTGGGAATCGGTAT
TCAGCGAATTCCACGATGCTGATGCGCAGAACTCTCACAGCTATTGCTTTGAGATTCTGGAGCGGCGATG
ACTGCAGGCGGCCGCGACTCTAGATCATAATCAGCCATACCACATTTGTAGAGGTTTTACTTGCTTTAAA
AAACCTCCCACACCTCCCCCTGAACCTGAAACATAAAATGAATGCAATTGTTGTTGTTAACATCGAGGGA
TCAAGCTTATCGATAATCAACCTCTGGATTACAAAATTTGTGAAAGATTGACTGGTATTCTTAACTATGT
TGCTCCTTTTACGCTATGTGGATACGCTGCTTTAATGCCTTTGTATCATGCTATTGCTTCCCGTATGGCT
TTCATTTTCTCCTCCTTGTATAAATCCTGGTTGCTGTCTCTTTATGAGGAGTTGTGGCCCGTTGTCAGGC
AACGTGGCGTGGTGTGCACTGTGTTTGCTGACGCAACCCCCACTGGTTGGGGCATTGCCACCACCTGTCA
GCTCCTTTCCGGGACTTTCGCTTTCCCCCTCCCTATTGCCACGGCGGAACTCATCGCCGCCTGCCTTGCC
CGCTGCTGGACAGGGGCTCGGCTGTTGGGCACTGACAATTCCGTGGTGTTGTCGGGGAAGCTGACGTCCT
TTCCATGGCTGCTCGCCTGTGTTGCCACCTGGATTCTGCGCGGGACGTCCTTCTGCTACGTCCCTTCGGC
CCTCAATCCAGCGGACCTTCCTTCCCGCGGCCTGCTGCCGGCTCTGCGGCCTCTTCCGCGTCTTCGCCTT
CGCCCTCAGACGAGTCGGATCTCCCTTTGGGCCGCCTCCCCGCATCGATACCGTCGAGACCTAGAAAAAC
ATGGAGCAATCACAAGTAGCAATACAGCAGCTACCAATGCTGATTGTGCCTGGCTAGAAGCACAAGAGGA
GGAGGAGGTGGGTTTTCCAGTCACACCTCAGGTACCTTTAAGACCAATGACTTACAAGGCAGCTGTAGAT
CTTAGCCACTTTTTAAAAGAAAAGGGGGGACTGGAAGGGCTAATTCACTCCCAACGAAGACAAGATATCC
TTGATCTGTGGATCTACCACACACAAGGCTACTTCCCTGATTGGCAGAACTACACACCAGGGCCAGGGAT
CAGATATCCACTGACCTTTGGATGGTGCTACAAGCTAGTACCAGTTGAGCAAGAGAAGGTAGAAGAAGCC
AATGAAGGAGAGAACACCCGCTTGTTACACCCTGTGAGCCTGCATGGGATGGATGACCCGGAGAGAGAAG
TATTAGAGTGGAGGTTTGACAGCCGCCTAGCATTTCATCACATGGCCCGAGAGCTGCATCCGGACTGTAC
TGGGTCTCTCTGGTTAGACCAGATCTGAGCCTGGGAGCTCTCTGGCTAACTAGGGAACCCACTGCTTAAG
CCTCAATAAAGCTTGCCTTGAGTGCTTCAAGTAGTGTGTGCCCGTCTGTTGTGTGACTCTGGTAACTAGA
GATCCCTCAGACCCTTTTAGTCAGTGTGGAAAATCTCTAGCAGGGCCCGTTTAAACCCGCTGATCAGCCT
CGACTGTGCCTTCTAGTTGCCAGCCATCTGTTGTTTGCCCCTCCCCCGTGCCTTCCTTGACCCTGGAAGG
TGCCACTCCCACTGTCCTTTCCTAATAAAATGAGGAAATTGCATCGCATTGTCTGAGTAGGTGTCATTCT
ATTCTGGGGGGTGGGGTGGGGCAGGACAGCAAGGGGGAGGATTGGGAAGACAATAGCAGGCATGCTGGGG
ATGCGGTGGGCTCTATGGCTTCTGAGGCGGAAAGAACCAGCTGGGGCTCTAGGGGGTATCCCC
[124 nt withheld, positions 4544-4667]
C
[91 nt withheld, positions 4669-4759]
A
[49 nt withheld, positions 4761-4809]
CCTTTGACGTTGGAGTCCACGTTCTTT
[37 nt withheld, positions 4837-4873]
ACCCTATCTCGGTCTATTCTTTTGATTTATAAGGGATTTTGCCGATTTCGGCCTATTGGTTAAAAAATGA
GCTGATTTAACAAAAATTTAACGCGAATTAATTCTGTGGAATGTGTGTCAGTTAGGGTGTGGAAAGTCCC
CAGGCTCCCCAGCAGGCAGAAGTATGCAAAGCATGCATCTCAATTAGTCAGCAACCAGGTGTGGAAAGTC
CCCAGGCTCCCCAGCAGGCAGAAGTATGCAAAGCATGCATCTCAATTAGTCAGCAACCATAGTCCCGCCC
CTAACTCCGCCCATCCCGCCCCTAACTCCGCCCAGTTCCGCCCATTCTCCGCCCCATGGCTGACTAATTT
TTTTTATTTATGCAGAGGCCGAGGCCGCCTCTGCCTCTGAGCTATTCCAGAAGTAGTGAGGAGGCTTTTT
TGGAGGCCTAGGCTTTTGCAAAAAGCTCCCGGGAGCTTGTATATCCATTTTCGGATCTGATCAGCACGTG
TTGACAATTAATCATCGGCATAGTATATCGGCATAGTATAATACGACAAGGTGAGGAACTAAACCATGGC
CAAGTTGACCAGTGCCGTTCCGGTGCTCACCGCGCGCGACGTCGCCGGAGCGGTCGAGTTCTGGACCGAC
CGGCTCGGGTTCTCCCGGGACTTCGTGGAGGACGACTTCGCCGGTGTGGTCCGGGACGACGTGACCCTGT
TCATCAGCGCGGTCCAGGACCAGGTGGTGCCGGACAACACCCTGGCCTGGGTGTGGGTGCGCGGCCTGGA
CGAGCTGTACGCCGAGTGGTCGGAGGTCGTGTCCACGAACTTCCGGGACGCCTCCGGGCCGGCCATGACC
GAGATCGGCGAGCAGCCGTGGGGGCGGGAGTTCGCCCTGCGCGACCCGGCCGGCAACTGCGTGCACTTCG
TGGCCGAGGAGCAGGACTGACACGTGCTACGAGATTTCGATTCCACCGCCGCCTTCTATGAAAGGTTGGG
CTTCGGAATCGTTTTCCGGGACGCCGGCTGGATGATCCTCCAGCGCGGGGATCTCATGCTGGAGTTCTTC
GCCCACCCCAACTTGTTTATTGCAGCTTATAATGGTTACAAATAAAGCAATAGCATCACAAATTTCACAA
ATAAAGCATTTTTTTCACTGCATTCTAGTTGTGGTTTGTCCAAACTCATCAATGTATCTTATCATGTCTG
TATACCGTCGACCTCTAGCTAGAGCTTGGCGTAATCATGGTCATAGCTGTTTCCTGTGTGAAATTGTTAT
CCGCTCACAATTCCACACAACATACGAGCCGGAAGCATAAAGTGTAAAGCCTGGGGTGCCTAATGAGTGA
GCTAACTCACATTAATTGCGTTGCGCTCACTGCCCGCTTTCCAGTCGGGAAACCTGTCGTGCCAGCTGCA
TTAATGAATCGGCCAACGCGCGGGGAGAGGCGGTTTGCGTATTGGGCGCTCTTCCGCTTCCTCGCTCACT
GACTCGCTGCGCTCGGTCGTTCGGCTGCGGCGAGCGGTATCAGCTCACTCAAAGGCGGTAATACGGTTAT
CCACAGAATCAGGGGATAACGCAGGAAAGAACATGTGAGCAAAAGGCCAGCAAAAGGCCAGGAACCGTAA
AAAGGCCGCGTTGCTGGCGTTTTTCCATAGGCTCCGCCCCCCTGACGAGCATCACAAAAATCGACGCTCA
AGTCAGAGGTGGCGAAACCCGACAGGACTATAAAGATACCAGGCGTTTCCCCCTGGAAGCTCCCTCGTGC
GCTCTCCTGTTCCGACCCTGCCGCTTACCGGATACCTGTCCGCCTTTCTCCCTTCGGGAAGCGTGGCGCT
TTCTCATAGCTCACGCTGTAGGTATCTCAGTTCGGTGTAGGTCGTTCGCTCCAAGCTGGGCTGTGTGCAC
GAACCCCCCGTTCAGCCCGACCGCTGCGCCTTATCCGGTAACTATCGTCTTGAGTCCAACCCGGTAAGAC
ACGACTTATCGCCACTGGCAGCAGCCACTGGTAACAGGATTAGCAGAGCGAGGTATGTAGGCGGTGCTAC
AGAGTTCTTGAAGTGGTGGCCTAACTACGGCTACACTAGAAGAACAGTATTTGGTATCTGCGCTCTGCTG
AAGCCAGTTACCTTCGGAAAAAGAGTTGGTAGCTCTTGATCCGGCAAACAAACCACCGCTGGTAGCGGTG
GTTTTTTTGTTTGCAAGCAGCAGATTACGCGCAGAAAAAAAGGATCTCAAGAAGATCCTTTGATCTTTTC
TACGGGGTCTGACGCTCAGTGGAACGAAAACTCACGTTAAGGGATTTTGGTCATGAGATTATCAAAAAGG
ATCTTCACCTAGATCCTTTTAAATTAAAAATGAAGTTTTAAATCAATCTAAAGTATATATGAGTAAACTT
GGTCTGACAGTTACCAATGCTTAATCAGTGAGGCACCTATCTCAGCGATCTGTCTATTTCGTTCATCCAT
AGTTGCCTGACTCCCCGTCGTGTAGATAACTACGATACGGGAGGGCTTACCATCTGGCCCCAGTGCTGCA
ATGATACCGCGAGACCCACGCTCACCGGCTCCAGATTTATCAGCAATAAACCAGCCAGCCGGAAGGGCCG
AGCGCAGAAGTGGTCCTGCAACTTTATCCGCCTCCATCCAGTCTATTAATTGTTGCCGGGAAGCTAGAGT
AAGTAGTTCGCCAGTTAATAGTTTGCGCAACGTTGTTGCCATTGCTACAGGCATCGTGGTGTCACGCTCG
TCGTTTGGTATGGCTTCATTCAGCTCCGGTTCCCAACGATCAAGGCGAGTTACATGATCCCCCATGTTGT
GCAAAAAAGCGGTTAGCTCCTTCGGTCCTCCGATCGTTGTCAGAAGTAAGTTGGCCGCAGTGTTATCACT
CATGGTTATGGCAGCACTGCATAATTCTCTTACTGTCATGCCATCCGTAAGATGCTTTTCTGTGACTGGT
GAGTACTCAACCAAGTCATTCTGAGAATAGTGTATGCGGCGACCGAGTTGCTCTTGCCCGGCGTCAATAC
GGGATAATACCGCGCCACATAGCAGAACTTTAAAAGTGCTCATCATTGGAAAACGTTCTTCGGGGCGAAA
ACTCTCAAGGATCTTACCGCTGTTGAGATCCAGTTCGATGTAACCCACTCGTGCACCCAACTGATCTTCA
GCATCTTTTACTTTCACCAGCGTTTCTGGGTGAGCAAAAACAGGAAGGCAAAATGCCGCAAAAAAGGGAA
TAAGGGCGACACGGAAATGTTGAATACTCATACTCTTCCTTTTTCAATATTATTGAAGCATTTATCAGGG
TTATTGTCTCATGAGCGGATACATATTTGAATGTATTTAGAAAAATAAACAAATAGGGGTTCCGCGCACA
TTTCCCCGAAAAGTGCCACCTGACGTCGACGGATCGGGAGATCTCCCGATCCCCTATGGTGCACTCTCAG
TACAATCTGCTCTGATGCCGCATAGTTAAGCCAGTATCTGCTCCCTGCTTGTGTGTTGGAGGTCGCTGAG
TAGTGCGCGAGCAAAATTTAAGCTACAACAAGGCAAGGCTTGACCGACAATTGCATGAAGAATCTGCTTA
GGGTTAGGCGTTTTGCGCTGCTTCGCGATGTACGGGCCAGATATACGCGTTGACATTGATTATTGACTAG
TTATTAATAGTAATCAATTACGGGGTCATTAGTTCATAGCCCATATATGGAGTTCCGCGTTACATAACTT
ACGGTAAATGGCCCGCCTGGCTGACCGCCCAACGACCCCCGCCCATTGACGTCAATAATGACGTATGTTC
CCATAGTAACGCCAATAGGGACTTTCCATTGACGTCAATGGGTGGAGTATTTACGGTAAACTGCCCACTT
GGCAGTACATCAAGTGTATCATATGCCAAGTACGCCCCCTATTGACGTCAATGACGGTAAATGGCCCGCC
TGGCATTATGCCCAGTACATGACCTTATGGGACTTTCCTACTTGGCAGTACATCTACGTATTAGTCATCG
CTATTACCATGGTGATGCGGTTTTGGCAGTACATCAATGGGCGTGGATAGCGGTTTGACTCACGGGGATT
TCCAAGTCTCCACCCCATTGACGTCAATGGGAGTTTGTTTTGGCACCAAAATCAACGGGACTTTCCAAAA
TGTCGTAACAACTCCGCCCCATTGACGCAAATGGGCGGTAGGCGTGTACGGTGGGAGGTCTATATAAGCA
GCGCGTTTTGCCTGTACTGGGTCTCTCTGGTTAGACCAGATCTGAGCCTGGGAGCTCTCTGGCTAACTAG
GGAACCCACTGCTTAAGCCTCAATAAAGCTTGCCTTGAGTGCTTCAAGTAGTGTGTGCCCGTCTGTTGTG
TGACTCTGGTAACTAGAGATCCCTCAGACCCTTTTAGTCAGTGTGGAAAATCTCTAGCAGTGGCGCCCGA
ACAGGGACTTGAAAGCGAAAGGGAAACCAGAGGAGCTCTCTCGACGCAGGACTCGGCTTGCTGAAGCGCG
CACGGCAAGAGGCGAGGGGCGGCGACTGGTGAGTACGCCAAAAATTTTGACTAGCGGAGGCTAGAAGGAG
AGAGATGGGTGCGAGAGCGTCAGTATTAAGCGGGGGAGAATTAGATCGCGATGGGAAAAAATTCGGTTAA
GGCCAGGGGGAAAGAAAAAATATAAATTAAAACATATAGTATGGGCAAGCAGGGAGCTAGAACGATTCGC
AGTTAATCCTGGCCTGTTAGAAACATCAGAAGGCTGTAGACAAATACTGGGACAGCTACAACCATCCCTT
CAGACAGGATCAGAAGAACTTAGATCATTATATAATACAGTAGCAACCCTCTATTGTGTGCATCAAAGGA
TAGAGATAAAAGACACCAAGGAAGCTTTAGACAAGATAGAGGAAGAGCAAAACAAAAGTAAGACCACCGC
ACAGCAAGGGCCGCTGATCTTCAGACCTGGAGGAGGAGATATGAGGGACAATTGGAGAAGTGAATTATAT
AAATATAAAGTAGTAAAAATTGAACCATTAGGAGTAGCACCCACCAAGGCAAAGAGAAGAGTGGTGCAGA
GAGAAAAAAGAGCAGTGGGAATAGGAGCTTTGTTCCTTGGGTTCTTGGGAGCAGCAGGAAGCACTATGGG
CGCAGCGTCAATGACGCTGACGGTACAGGCCAGACAATTATTGTCTGGTATAGTGCAGCAGCAGAACAAT
TTGCTGAGGGCTATTGAGGCGCAACAGCATCTGTTGCAACTCACAGTCTGGGGCATCAAGCAGCTCCAGG
CAAGAATCCTGGCTGTGGAAAGATACCTAAAGGATCAACAGCTCCTGGGGATTTGGGGTTGCTCTGGAAA
ACTCATTTGCACCACTGCTGTGCCTTGGAATGCTAGTTGGAGTAATAAATCTCTGGAACAGATTTGGAAT
CACACGACCTGGATGGAGTGGGACAGAGAAATTAACAATTACACAAGCTTAATACACTCCTTAATTGAAG
AATCGCAAAACCAGCAAGAAAAGAATGAACAAGAATTATTGGAATTAGATAAATGGGCAAGTTTGTGGAA
TTGGTTTAACATAACAAATTGGCTGTGGTATATAAAATTATTCATAATGATAGTAGGAGGCTTGGTAGGT
TTAAGAATAGTTTTTGCTGTACTTTCTATAGTGAATAGAGTTAGGCAGGGATATTCACCATTATCGTTTC
AGACCCACCTCCCAACCCCGAGGGGACCCGACAGGCCCGAAGGAATAGAAGAAGAAGGTGGAGAGAGAGA
CAGAGACAGATCCATTCGATTAGTGAACGGATCTACAAATGGCAGTATTCATCCACAATTTTAAAAGAAA
AGGGGGGATTGGGGGGTACAGTGCAGGGGAAAGAATAGTAGACATAATAGCAACAGACATACAAACTAAA
GAATTACAAAAACAAATTACAAAAATTCAAAATTTTCGGGTTTATTACAGGGACAGCAGAAATTCACTTT
GAATTAATTCAAGCTTCGTGA
